Addgene plasmid #48398: pFUSB4_ACTG
Depositing lab: Stephen Ekker. Depositing organization: Mayo Foundation for Medical Education and Research. Publication: High Efficiency In Vivo Genome Engineering with a Simplified 15-RVD GoldyTALEN Design. Ma AC, Lee HB, Clark KJ, Ekker SC. PLoS One. 2013 May 29;8(5):e65259. doi: 10.1371/journal.pone.0065259. Print 2013. PubMed 23734242.
Backbone
  Vector backbone: pFUS_B4
  Vector type: Mammalian Expression, TALEN
Growth in bacteria
  Bacterial resistance: Spectinomycin, 50 μg/mL
  Growth temperature: 37°C
  Growth strain: Top10
  Copy number: Unknown
Gene/Insert
  Gene/Insert name: RVD sequence: NI HD NG NN
  Species: Synthetic
  Cloning method: Unknown
  Sequencing primers: 5′ ttgatgcctggcagttccct; 3′ cgaaccgaacaggcttatgt
Terms and licenses: Academic/Nonprofit Terms; Industry Terms: Not Available to Industry
Depositor comments: Plasmid was created using Golden Gate cloning.
How to cite: pFUSB4_ACTG was a gift from Stephen Ekker (Addgene plasmid # 48398 ; http://n2t.net/addgene:48398 ; RRID:Addgene_48398)
