[The description below was written by a language model from this plasmid's Addgene catalogue record and pLannotate feature annotations shown in this document.]
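Description:
pFUSB4_ACTG is a small (about 2.9 kb) bacterial intermediate plasmid from a Golden Gate TALEN assembly system, built on the pFUS_B4 array vector. It carries a pre-assembled synthetic block of four TAL effector repeats whose repeat-variable diresidues are NI, HD, NG and NN. Under the standard TALE recognition code these correspond to A, C, T and G, which is the origin of the "ACTG" in the name. The depositor notes that the plasmid was made by Golden Gate cloning. Although the catalogue classifies it under mammalian expression and TALEN, the annotated features show no eukaryotic promoter, polyadenylation signal or nuclease domain. It is therefore best understood as a repeat-module donor rather than a stand-alone expression construct.

The feature table lists only backbone elements. These include a high-copy ColE1/pUC-type origin for replication in E. coli, and an aadA (SmR) aminoglycoside adenylyltransferase gene conferring spectinomycin/streptomycin resistance, preceded by a fragment of the class 1 integron Pc promoter and a remnant of a gentamicin acetyltransferase gene. Short lacZα and lacI fragments are also present, and the lacZα remnant is consistent with the repeat array having replaced a blue/white screening cassette, though the record does not say so. rrnB T1 and T2 terminators are also annotated. The TAL repeat array itself was not annotated by the software and presumably lies in the unannotated stretch of the sequence.

The associated publication describes a simplified 15-RVD GoldyTALEN design for in vivo genome engineering. This suggests the plasmid serves as a ready-made four-repeat module that is combined with other repeat blocks in a final TALEN scaffold, shortening assembly of custom nucleases.
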