Features (pLannotate 1.2.2; 8 found; start..end, strand, type, name):
      3..39      -  CDS            lacZα (fragment): LacZα fragment of β-galactosidase; lacZ fragment
    596..619     +  promoter       Pc promoter (fragment): intI1 (promoter lies within the coding sequence); class 1 integron promoter
    795..851     +  CDS            GmR (fragment): gentamycin acetyltransferase; aacC1; confers resistance to gentamycin
    858..1649    +  CDS            SmR: aminoglycoside adenylyltransferase (Murphy, 1985); aadA; confers resistance to spectinomycin and streptomycin
   1742..2330    +  rep_origin     ori: high-copy-number ColE1/pMB1/pBR322/pUC origin of replication
   2513..2605    +  CDS            lacI (fragment): lac repressor; lacI; The lac repressor binds to the lac operator to inhibit transcription in E. coli. This inhibition can be relieved by adding lactose or isopropyl-β-D-thiogalactopyranoside (IPTG).
   2660..2687    -  terminator     rrnB T2 terminator: transcription terminator T2 from the E. coli rrnB gene
   2819..2862    +  terminator     rrnB T1 terminator: Escherichia coli rrnB; transcription terminator T1 from the E. coli rrnB gene
>Addgene plasmid #48398 | pFUSB4_ACTG | depositor full sequence | sequence record 70098 | Full Sequence
ATGTTTTCCCAGTCACGACGTTGTAAAACGACGGCCAGTCTTAAGCGTCTCATGGCCTGACCCCGGACCA
AGTGGTGGCCTATCGCCAGCAACATTGGCGGCAAGCAAGCGCTCGAAACGGTGCAGCGGCTGTTGCCGGT
GCTGTGCCAGGACCATGGCCTGACTCCGGACCAAGTGGTGGCTATCGCCAGCCACGATGGCGGCAAGCAA
GCGCTCGAAACGGTGCAGCGGCTGTTGCCGGTGCTGTGCCAGGACCATGGCCTGACCCCGGACCAAGTGG
TGGCTATCGCCAGCAACGGTGGCGGCAAGCAAGCGCTCGAAACGGTGCAGCGGCTGTTGCCGGTGCTGTG
CCAGGACCATGGCCTGACCCCGGACCAAGTGGTGGCTATCGCCAGCAACAATGGCGGCAAGCAAGCGCTC
GAAACGGTGCAGCGGCTGTTGCCGGTGCTGTGCCAGGACCATGGCCTGACCCCGGACCAAGTGGTGGCTA
TCGAGACGTCTAGACCAGCCAGGACAGAAATGCCTCGACTTCGCTGCTACCCAAGGTTGCCGGGTGACGC
ACACCGTGGAAACGGATGAAGGCACGAACCCAGTGGACATAAGCCTGTTCGGTTCGTAAGCTGTAATGCA
AGTAGCGTATGCGCTCACGCAACTGGTCCAGAACCTTGACCGAACGCAGCGGTGGTAACGGCGCAGTGGC
GGTTTTCATGGCTTGTTATGACTGTTTTTTTGGGGTACAGTCTATGCCTCGGGCATCCAAGCAGCAAGCG
CGTTACGCCGTGGGTCGATGTTTGATGTTATGGAGCAGCAACGATGTTACGCAGCAGGGCAGTCGCCCTA
AAACAAAGTTAAACATTATGAGGGAAGCGGTGATCGCCGAAGTATCGACTCAACTATCAGAGGTAGTTGG
CGTCATCGAGCGCCATCTCGAACCGACGTTGCTGGCCGTACATTTGTACGGCTCCGCAGTGGATGGCGGC
CTGAAGCCACACAGTGATATTGATTTGCTGGTTACGGTGACCGTAAGGCTTGATGAAACAACGCGGCGAG
CTTTGATCAACGACCTTTTGGAAACTTCGGCTTCCCCTGGAGAGAGCGAGATTCTCCGCGCTGTAGAAGT
CACCATTGTTGTGCACGACGACATCATTCCGTGGCGTTATCCAGCTAAGCGCGAACTGCAATTTGGAGAA
TGGCAGCGCAATGACATTCTTGCAGGTATCTTCGAGCCAGCCACGATCGACATTGATCTGGCTATCTTGC
TGACAAAAGCAAGAGAACATAGCGTTGCCTTGGTAGGTCCAGCGGCGGAGGAACTCTTTGATCCGGTTCC
TGAACAGGATCTATTTGAGGCGCTAAATGAAACCTTAACGCTATGGAACTCGCCGCCCGACTGGGCTGGC
GATGAGCGAAATGTAGTGCTTACGTTGTCCCGCATTTGGTACAGCGCAGTAACCGGCAAAATCGCGCCGA
AGGATGTCGCTGCCGACTGGGCAATGGAGCGCCTGCCGGCCCAGTATCAGCCCGTCATACTTGAAGCTAG
ACAGGCTTATCTTGGACAAGAAGAAGATCGCTTGGCCTCGCGCGCAGATCAGTTGGAAGAATTTGTCCAC
TACGTGAAAGGCGAGATCACCAAGGTAGTCGGCAAATAACCCTCGAGCCACCCATGACCAAAATCCCTTA
ACGTGAGTTACGCGTCGTTCCACTGAGCGTCAGACCCCGTAGAAAAGATCAAAGGATCTTCTTGAGATCC
TTTTTTTCTGCGCGTAATCTGCTGCTTGCAAACAAAAAAACCACCGCTACCAGCGGTGGTTTGTTTGCCG
GATCAAGAGCTACCAACTCTTTTTCCGAAGGTAACTGGCTTCAGCAGAGCGCAGATACCAAATACTGTCC
TTCTAGTGTAGCCGTAGTTAGGCCACCACTTCAAGAACTCTGTAGCACCGCCTACATACCTCGCTCTGCT
AATCCTGTTACCAGTGGCTGCTGCCAGTGGCGATAAGTCGTGTCTTACCGGGTTGGACTCAAGACGATAG
TTACCGGATAAGGCGCAGCGGTCGGGCTGAACGGGGGGTTCGTGCACACAGCCCAGCTTGGAGCGAACGA
CCTACACCGAACTGAGATACCTACAGCGTGAGCATTGAGAAAGCGCCACGCTTCCCGAAGGGAGAAAGGC
GGACAGGTATCCGGTAAGCGGCAGGGTCGGAACAGGAGAGCGCACGAGGGAGCTTCCAGGGGGAAACGCC
TGGTATCTTTATAGTCCTGTCGGGTTTCGCCACCTCTGACTTGAGCGTCGATTTTTGTGATGCTCGTCAG
GGGGGCGGAGCCTATGGAAAAACGCCAGCAACGCGGCCTTTTTACGGTTCCTGGCCTTTTGCTGGCCTTT
TGCTCACATGTTCTTTCCTGCGTTATCCCCTGATTCTGTGGATAACCGTATTACCGCCTTTGAGTGAGCT
GATACCGCTCGCCGCAGCCGAACGACCGAGCGCAGCGAGTCAGTGAGCGAGGAAGCGGAAGAGCGCCCAA
TACGCAAACCGCCTCTCCCCGCGCGTTGGCCGATTCATTAATGCAGCTGGCACGACAGGTTTCCCGACTG
GAAAGCGGGCAGTGAGCGCAACGCAATTAATACGCGTACCGCTAGCCAGGAAGAGTTTGTAGAAACGCAA
AAAGGCCATCCGTCAGGATGGCCTTCTGCTTAGTTTGATGCCTGGCAGTTTATGGCGGGCGTCCTGCCCG
CCACCCTCCGGGCCGTTGCTTCACAACGTTCAAATCCGCTCCCGGCGGATTTGTCCTACTCAGGAGAGCG
TTCACCGACAAACAACAGATAAAACGAAAGGCCCAGTCTTCCGACTGAGCCTTTCGTTTTATTTGATGCC
TGGCAGTTCCCTACTCTCGCGTTAACGCTAGCATGG
