>Addgene plasmid #48398 | pFUSB4_ACTG | addgene partial sequence | sequence record 70811 | pCR8_F1 5'-ttgatgcctggcagttccct-3'
CACGACGTTGTAAAACGACGGCCAGTCTTAAGCGTCTCATGGCCTGACCCCGGACCAAGTGGTGGCTATC
GCCAGCAACATTGGCGGCAAGCAAGCGCTCGAAACGGTGCAGCGGCTGTTGCCGGTGCTGTGCCAGGACC
ATGGCCTGACTCCGGACCAAGTGGTGGCTATCGCCAGCCACGATGGCGGCAAGCAAGCGCTCGAAACGGT
GCAGCGGCTGTTGCCGGTGCTGTGCCAGGACCATGGCCTGACCCCGGACCAAGTGGTGGCTATCGCCAGC
AACGGTGGCGGCAAGCAAGCGCTCGAAACGGTGCAGCGGCTGTTGCCGGTGCTGTGCCAGGACCATGGCC
TGACCCCGGACCAAGTGGTGGCTATCGCCAGCAACAATGGCGGCAAGCAAGCGCTCGAAACGGTGCAGCG
GCTGTTGCCGGTGCTGTGCCAGGACCATGGCCTGACCCCGGACCAAGTGGTGGCTATCGAGACGTCTAGA
CCAGCCAGGACAGAAATGCCTCGACTTCGCTGCTACCCAAGGTTGCCGGGTGACGCACACCGTGGAAACG
GATGAAGGCACGAACCCAGTGGACATAAGCCTGTTCGGTTCGTAAGCTGTAATGCAAGTAGCGTATGCGC
TCACGCAACTGGTCCAGAACCTTGACCGAACGCAGCGGTGGTAACGGCGCAGTGGCGGTTTTCATGGCTT
GTTATGACTGTTTTTTTGGGGTACAGTCTATGCCTCGGGCATCCAAGCAGCAAGCGCGTTACGCCGTGGG
TCGATGTTTGATGTTATGGAGCAGCAACGATGTTACGCAGCAGGGCAGTCGCCCTAAAACAAAGTTAAAC
ATTATGA
